>Addgene plasmid #60576 | pIntegrase_4 | depositor full sequence | sequence record 97248 | pIntegrase_4 sequence 5995 bps
GATTA
[49 nt withheld, positions 6-54]
CCTTTGACGTTGGAGTCCACGTTCTTT
[37 nt withheld, positions 82-118]
ACCCTATCTCGGTCTATTCTTTTGATTTATAAGGGATTTTGCCGATTTCGGCCTATTGGTTAAAAAATGA
GCTGATTTAACAAAAATTTAACGCGAATTTTAACAAAATTTCACTGACACCCTCATCAGTGCCAACATAG
TAAGCCAGTATACACTCCGCTAGCGCTGAGGTCTGCCTCGTGAAGAAGGTGTTGCTGACTCATACCAGGC
CTGAATCGCCCCATCATCCAGCCAGAAAGTGAGGGAGCCACGGTTGATGAGAGCTTTGTTGTAGGTGGAC
CAGTTGGTGATTTTGAACTTTTGCTTTGCCACGGAACGGTCTGCGTTGTCGGGAAGATGCGTGATCTGAT
CCTTCAACTCAGCAAAAGTTCGATTTATTCAACAAAGCCACGTTGTGTCTCAAAATCTCTGATGTTACAT
TGCACAAGATAAAAATATATCATCATGAACAATAAAACTGTCTGCTTACATAAACAGTAATACAAGGGGT
GTTATGAGCCATATTCAACGGGAAACGTCTTGCTCGAGGCCGCGATTAAATTCCAACATGGATGCTGATT
TATATGGGTATAAATGGGCTCGCGATAATGTCGGGCAATCAGGTGCGACAATCTATCGATTGTATGGGAA
GCCCGATGCGCCAGAGTTGTTTCTGAAACATGGCAAAGGTAGCGTTGCCAATGATGTTACAGATGAGATG
GTCAGACTAAACTGGCTGACGGAATTTATGCCTCTTCCGACCATCAAGCATTTTATCCGTACTCCTGATG
ATGCATGGTTACTCACCACTGCGATCCCCGGGAAAACAGCATTCCAGGTATTAGAAGAATATCCTGATTC
AGGTGAAAATATTGTTGATGCGCTGGCAGTGTTCCTGCGCCGGTTGCATTCGATTCCTGTTTGTAATTGT
CCTTTTAACAGCGATCGCGTATTTCGTCTCGCTCAGGCGCAATCACGAATGAATAACGGTTTGGTTGATG
CGAGTGATTTTGATGACGAGCGTAATGGCTGGCCTGTTGAACAAGTCTGGAAAGAAATGCATAAGCTTTT
GCCATTCTCACCGGATTCAGTCGTCACTCATGGTGATTTCTCACTTGATAACCTTATTTTTGACGAGGGG
AAATTAATAGGTTGTATTGATGTTGGACGAGTCGGAATCGCAGACCGATACCAGGATCTTGCCATCCTAT
GGAACTGCCTCGGTGAGTTTTCTCCTTCATTACAGAAACGGCTTTTTCAAAAATATGGTATTGATAATCC
TGATATGAATAAATTGCAGTTTCATTTGATGCTCGATGAGTTTTTCTAATCAGAATTGGTTAATTGGTTG
TAACACTGGCAGAGCATTACGCTGACTTGACGGGACTCGAGATTACCGCCTTTGAGTGAGCTGATACCGC
TCGCCGCAGCCGAACGACCGAGCGCAGCGAGTCAGTGAGCGAGGAAGCCTGCATAACGCGAAGTAATCTT
TTCGGTTTTAAAGAAAAAGGGCAGGGTGGTGACACCTTGCCCGTTTTTTTGCCGGACTGCAGCAATGGCA
ACAACGTTGCGCAAACTATTAACTGGCGAACTACTTACTCTAGCTTCCCGGCAACAATTAATAGACTGGA
TGGAGGCGGATAAAGTTGCAGGACCACTTCTGCGCTCGGCCCTTCCGGCTGGCTGGTTTATTGCTGATAA
ATCTGGAGCCGGTGAGCGTGGGTCTCGCGGTATCATTGCAGCACTGGGGCCAGATGGTAAGCCCTCCCGT
ATCGTAGTTATCTACACGACGGGGAGTCAGGCAACTATGGATGAACGAAATAGACAGATCGCTGAGATAG
GTGCCTCACTGATTAAGCATTGGTAACTGTCAGACCAAGTTTACTCATATATACTTTAGATTGATTTAAA
ACTTCATTTTTAATTTAAAAGGATCTAGGTGAAGATCCTTTTTGATAATCTCATGACCAAAATCCCTTAA
CGTGAGTTTTCGTTCCACTGAGCGTCAGACCCCGTAGAAAAGATCAAAGGATCTTCTTGAGATCCTTTTT
TTCTGCGCGTAATCTGCTGCTTGCAAACAAAAAAACCACCGCTACCAGCGGTGGTTTGTTTGCCGGATCA
AGAGCTACCAACTCTTTTTCCGAAGGTAACTGGCTTCAGCAGAGCGCAGATACCAAATACTGTCCTTCTA
GTGTAGCCGTAGTTAGGCCACCACTTCAAGAACTCTGTAGCACCGCCTACATACCTCGCTCTGCTAATCC
TGTTACCAGTGGCTGCTGCCAGTGGCGATAAGTCGTGTCTTACCGGGTTGGACTCAAGACGATAGTTACC
GGATAAGGCGCAGCGGTCGGGCTGAACGGGGGGTTCGTGCACACAGCCCAGCTTGGAGCGAACGACCTAC
ACCGAACTGAGATACCTACAGCGTGAGCTATGAGAAAGCGCCACGCTTCCCGAAGGGAGAAAGGCGGACA
GGTATCCGGTAAGCGGCAGGGTCGGAACAGGAGAGCGCACGAGGGAGCTTCCAGGGGGAAACGCCTGGTA
TCTTTATAGTCCTGTCGGGTTTCGCCACCTCTGACTTGAGCGTCGATTTTTGTGATGCTCGTCAGGGGGG
CGGAGCCTATGGAAAAACGCCAGCAACGCGGCCTTTTTACGGTTCCTGGCCTTTTGCTGGCCTTTTGCTC
ACATGTTCTTTCCTGCGTTATCCCCTGATTCTGTGGATAACCGTATTACCGCCTTTGAGTGAGCTGATAC
CGCTCGCCGCAGCCGAACGACCGAGCGCAGCGAGGTCGGCGATATAGGCGCCAGCAACCGCACCTGTGGC
GCCGGTGATGCCGGCCACGATGCGTCCGGCGTAGAGGATCTGCTCATGTTTGACAGCTTATCATCGATGC
ATAATGTGCCTGTCAAATGGACGAAGCAGGGATTCTGCAAACCCTATGCTACTCCCTCGAGCCGTCAATT
GTCTGATTCGTTACCAATTATACTAGCTCCGGCAAAAAAACGGGCAAGGTGTCACCACCCTGCCCTTTTT
CTTTAAAACCGAAAAGATTACTTCGCGTTTGCCACCTGACGTCTAAGAAAAGGAATATTCAGCAATTTGC
CCGTGCCGAAGAAAGGCCCACCCGTGAAGGTGAGCCAGTGAGTTGATTGCTACGTAATTAGTTAGTTAGC
CCTTAGTGACTCTTATGACAACTTGACGGCTACATCATTCACTTTTTCTTCACAACCGGCACGGAACTCG
CTCGGGCTGGCCCCGGTGCATTTTTTAAATACCCGCGAGAAATAGAGTTGATCGTCAAAACCAACATTGC
GACCGACGGTGGCGATAGGCATCCGGGTGGTGCTCAAAAGCAGCTTCGCCTGGCTGATACGTTGGTCCTC
GCGCCAGCTTAAGACGCTAATCCCTAACTGCTGGCGGAAAAGATGTGACAGACGCGACGGCGACAAGCAA
ACATGCTGTGCGACGCTGGCGATATCAAAATTGCTGTCTGCCAGGTGATCGCTGATGTACTGACAAGCCT
CGCGTACCCGATTATCCATCGGTGGATGGAGCGACTCGTTAATCGCTTCCATGCGCCGCAGTAACAATTG
CTCAAGCAGATTTATCGCCAGCAGCTCCGAATAGCGCCCTTCCCCTTGCCCGGCGTTAATGATTTGCCCA
AACAGGTCGCTGAAATGCGGCTGGTGCGCTTCATCCGGGCGAAAGAACCCCGTATTGGCAAATATTGACG
GCCAGTTAAGCCATTCATGCCAGTAGGCGCGCGGACGAAAGTAAACCCACTGGTGATACCATTCGCGAGC
CTCCGGATGACGACCGTAGTGATGAATCTCTCCTGGCGGGAACAGCAAAATATCACCCGGTCGGCAAACA
AATTCTCGTCCCTGATTTTTCACCACCCCCTGACCGCGAATGGTGAGATTGAGAATATAACCTTTCATTC
CCAGCGGTCGGTCGATAAAAAAATCGAGATAACCGTTGGCCTCAATCGGCGTTAAACCCGCCACCAGATG
GGCATTAAACGAGTATCCCGGCAGCAGGGGATCATTTTGCGCTTCAGCCATACTTTTCATACTCCCGCCA
TTCAGAGAAGAAACCAATTGTCCATATTGCATCAGACATTGCCGTCACTGCGTCTTTTACTGGCTCTTCT
CGCTAACCAAACCGGTAACCCCGCTTATTAAAAGCATTCTGTAACAAAGCGGGACCAAAGCCATGACAAA
AACGCGTAACAAAAGTGTCTATAATCACGGCAGAAAAGTCCACATTGATTATTTGCACGGCGTCACACTT
TGCTATGCCATAGCATTTTTATCCATAAGATTAGCGGATCCTACCTGACGCTTTTTATCGCAACTCTCTA
CTGTTTCTCCATACCCGTTTTTTTGGGCTAGCAGTAATTTCAACACAATAACTAGGATTCGAATGATTAC
CACCCGTAAAGTGGCAATTTATGTGCGTGTTAGCACCACCAATCAGGCAGAAGAAGGTTATAGCATTCAG
GGTCAGATTGATAGCCTGATCAAATATTGTGAAGCAATGGGCTGGATCATCTATGAAGAATATACCGATG
CAGGTTTTAGCGGTGGTAAAATTGATCGTCCGGCAATGAGCAAACTGATTACCGATGCCAAACATAAACG
CTTTGATACCATCCTGGTGTATAAACTGGATCGTCTGAGCCGTAGCGTTCGTGATACCCTGTATCTGGTT
AAAGATGTGTTCAACCAGAACAACATCCATTTTGTTAGCCTGCAAGAAAACATTGATACCAGCAGCGCAA
TGGGTAACCTGTTTCTGACACTGCTGAGCGCAATTGCAGAATTTGAACGTGAGCAGATTACCGAACGTAT
GACCATGGGCAAAATTGGTCGTGCAAAAAGCGGTAAAACCATGGCATGGACCTATACCCCGTTTGGTTAT
GATTACAACAAAGAAAAAGGCGAACTGATTCTGGATCCGGCAAAAGCACCGATTGTGAAAATGATCTATA
CCGATTATCTGAAAGGCATGAGCATCCAGAAAATCGTGGATAAACTGAATAAAATGGATTATAATGGCAA
AGATTGCACCTGGTTTCCGCATGGTGTTAAACATCTGCTGGATAATCCGGTGTATTATGGTATGACCCGC
TATAACAATAAACTGTTTCCGGGTAATCATCAGCCGATCATTACCAAAGAACTGTTCGATAAAACCCAGC
GTGAACGTCAGCGTCGTCGTCTGGGTATTGAAGAAAATCATTATACGATTCCGTTTCAGGCCAAATACAT
GCTGAGCAAATTTCTGCGTTGTCGTCAGTGTGGTAGCCGTATGGGTCTGGAACTGGGTCGTCCGCGTAAA
AAAGAAGGTAAACGTAGCAAAAAATACTATTGCCTGAATAGCCGTCCGAAACGTACCGCAAGCTGTGATA
CACCGCTGTATGATGCAGAAACCCTGGAAGATTATGTGCTGCATGAAATTGCCAAAATCCAGAAAGATCC
GAGCATTGCAAGTCGCCAGAAACATATTGAAGATCACGAGCTGAAATACAAACGCGAACGTATTGAAGCC
AACATCAATAAAACCGTTAATCAGCTGTCCAAGCTGAATAATCTGTATCTGAATGATCTGATTACGCTGG
AAGATCTGAAAACCCAGACCAATACCCTGATTGCAAAAAAACGCCTGCTGGAAAATGAACTGGATAAAAC
CTGTGATAACGATGATGAGCTGGATCGCCAAGAAACCATTGCAGACTTTCTGGCACTGCCGGATGTTTGG
ACCATGGATTATGAAGGTCAGAAATATGCAGTTGAACTGCTGGTTCAGCGTGTTAAAGTTGATCGCGATA
ACATCGATATCCACTGGACCTTTTAACAGATAAAAAAAATCCTTAGCTTTCGCTAAGGATGATTTCT
Features (pLannotate 1.2.2; 14 found; start..end, strand, type, name):
    259..285     -  misc_feature   bom (fragment): basis of mobility region from pBR322
    612..1427    +  CDS            KanR: aminoglycoside phosphotransferase; aph(3')-Ia; confers resistance to kanamycin in bacteria or G418 (Geneticin®) in eukaryotes
   1585..1644    -  terminator     his operon terminator: This putative transcriptin terminator from the E. coli his operon has a 2-bp deletion introduced during synthesis. Its efficiency has not been determined.
   1649..1963    +  CDS            bla(M) (fragment): β-lactamase lacking the signal sequence; bla(M); allows cytosolic expression of β-lactamase
   2135..2723    +  rep_origin     ori: high-copy-number ColE1/pMB1/pBR322/pUC origin of replication
   2883..2958    -  CDS            TcR (fragment): tetracycline efflux protein; tet; confers resistance to tetracycline
   2968..2986    +  promoter       tet promoter (fragment): E. coli promoter for tetracycline efflux protein gene
   3086..3145    +  terminator     his operon terminator: This putative transcriptin terminator from the E. coli his operon has a 2-bp deletion introduced during synthesis. Its efficiency has not been determined.
   3205..3234    -  terminator     T3Te terminator: phage T3 early transcription terminator
   3281..4159    -  CDS            araC: L-arabinose regulatory protein; araC
   4186..4470    +  promoter       araBAD promoter: araBAD; promoter of the L-arabinose operon of E. coli; the araC regulatory gene is transcribed in the opposite direction (Guzman et al., 1995)
   4527..4706    +  CDS            YIM3_BPPH1 (fragment): Protein inferred from homology: Swiss-Prot protein existence level 3. From Bacillus phage phi105 (Bacteriophage phi-105).
   5955..5994    -  terminator     bacterial terminator (fragment): putative bacterial transcription terminator
   5995..227     +  rep_origin     M13 ori (fragment) (across the origin) (sequence partly withheld): M13 bacteriophage origin of replication; arrow indicates direction of (+) strand synthesis
