[The description below was written by a language model from this plasmid's Addgene catalogue record and pLannotate feature annotations shown in this document.]
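Description:
pIntegrase_4 is a 5,995 bp bacterial expression plasmid that places a phage-type integrase gene under arabinose-inducible control in E. coli. The backbone is recorded as unknown, but the annotated sequence shows a ColE1/pMB1-family origin of replication and a kanamycin resistance gene (aph(3')-Ia), which matches the kanamycin selection listed in the catalogue entry. The copy number is recorded as unknown. Several short remnants of other elements are also detected: fragments of β-lactamase, the tetracycline resistance gene and its promoter, the pBR322 bom region and an M13 origin. These partial matches are probably backbone leftovers and should not be assumed to be functional.

The payload is Integrase_4, an integrase from Streptococcus equi subsp. equi 4047 that was codon optimized for E. coli. It sits downstream of the araBAD (pBAD) promoter, with the araC regulator gene transcribed divergently from the same region. AraC keeps the promoter off without L-arabinose and activates it when the sugar is added. The annotation tool does not label the integrase coding sequence as such. It reports only a short homology hit to a Bacillus phage phi105 protein just after the promoter, and the remaining unannotated stretch up to a putative terminator presumably holds the rest of the open reading frame. Additional terminators (his operon and T3Te) flank the regulatory and selection modules and probably insulate them from read-through transcription.

The plasmid was deposited in connection with work on permanent genetic memory. Its stated purpose is simply inducible integrase expression, and the record does not describe the integrase's recognition sites or any matching reporter construct.
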