Addgene plasmid #60576: pIntegrase_4
Purpose: plasmid contains the integrase gene under the control of the arabinose-inducible promoter, Pbad
Depositing lab: Christopher Voigt. Depositing organization: Massachusetts Institute of Technology. Publication: Permanent genetic memory with >1-byte capacity. Yang L, Nielsen AA, Fernandez-Rodriguez J, McClune CJ, Laub MT, Lu TK, Voigt CA. Nat Methods. 2014 Dec;11(12):1261-6. doi: 10.1038/nmeth.3147. Epub 2014 Oct 26. PubMed 25344638.
Backbone
  Vector backbone: unknown
  Total vector size (bp): 5995
  Vector type: Bacterial Expression
Growth in bacteria
  Bacterial resistance: Kanamycin, 50 μg/mL
  Growth temperature: 37°C
  Growth strain: DH10B
  Copy number: Unknown
Gene/Insert
  Gene/Insert name: Integrase_4
  Species: Streptococcus equi subsp. equi 4047
  Mutation: Codon optimized for E.coli
  GenBank ID: YP_002747001
  Promoter: pBAD
  Cloning method: Unknown
  Sequencing primers: 5′ pBAD-F
Terms and licenses: Academic/Nonprofit Terms; Industry Terms: Not Available to Industry
How to cite: pIntegrase_4 was a gift from Christopher Voigt (Addgene plasmid # 60576 ; http://n2t.net/addgene:60576 ; RRID:Addgene_60576)
