>Addgene plasmid #60576 | pIntegrase_4 | addgene partial sequence | sequence record 105913 | pBAD-F 5'-ATGCCATAGCATTTTTATCC-3'
TTTTATCGCAACTCTCTACTGTTTCTCCATACCCGTTTTTTTGGGCTAGCAGTAATTTCAACACAATAAC
TAGGATTCGAATGATTACCACCCGTAAAGTGGCAATTTATGTGCGTGTTAGCACCACCAATCAGGCAGAA
GAAGGTTATAGCATTCAGGGTCAGATTGATAGCCTGATCAAATATTGTGAAGCAATGGGCTGGATCATCT
ATGAAGAATATACCGATGCAGGTTTTAGCGGTGGTAAAATTGATCGTCCGGCAATGAGCAAACTGATTAC
CGATGCCAAACATAAACGCTTTGATACCATCCTGGTGTATAAACTGGATCGTCTGAGCCGTAGCGTTCGT
GATACCCTGTATCTGGTTAAAGATGTGTTCAACCAGAACAACATCCATTTTGTTAGCCTGCAAGAAAACA
TTGATACCAGCAGCGCAATGGGTAACCTGTTTCTGACACTGCTGAGCGCAATTGCAGAATTTGAACGTGA
GCAGATTACCGAACGTATGACCATGGGCAAAATTGGTCGTGCAAAAAGCGGTAAAACCATGGCATGGACC
TATACCCCGTTTGGTTATGATTACAACAAAGAAAAAGGCGAACTGATTCTGGATCCGGCAAAAGCACCGA
TTGTGAAAATGATCTATACCGATTATCTGAAAGGCATGAGCATCCAGAAAATCGTGGATAAACTGAATAA
AATGGATTATAATGGCAAAGATTGCACCTGGTTTCCGCATGGTGTTAAACATCTGCTGGATAATCCGGTG
TATTATGGTATGACCCGCTATAACAATAAACTGTTTCCGGGTAATCATCAGCCGATCATTACCAAAGAAC
TGTTCGATAA
