>Addgene plasmid #60576 | pIntegrase_4 | addgene partial sequence | sequence record 106235 | AraC-F 5'-TGACAACTTGACGGCTACATC-3'
ACTCGCTCGGGCTGGCCCCGGTGCATTTTTTAAATACCCGCGAGAAATAGAGTTGATCGTCAAAACCAAC
ATTGCGACCGACGGTGGCGATAGGCATCCGGGTGGTGCTCAAAAGCAGCTTCGCCTGGCTGATACGTTGG
TCCTCGCGCCAGCTTAAGACGCTAATCCCTAACTGCTGGCGGAAAAGATGTGACAGACGCGACGGCGACA
AGCAAACATGCTGTGCGACGCTGGCGATATCAAAATTGCTGTCTGCCAGGTGATCGCTGATGTACTGACA
AGCCTCGCGTACCCGATTATCCATCGGTGGATGGAGCGACTCGTTAATCGCTTCCATGCGCCGCAGTAAC
AATTGCTCAAGCAGATTTATCGCCAGCAGCTCCGAATAGCGCCCTTCCCCTTGCCCGGCGTTAATGATTT
GCCCAAACAGGTCGCTGAAATGCGGCTGGTGCGCTTCATCCGGGCGAAAGAACCCCGTATTGGCAAATAT
TGACGGCCAGTTAAGCCATTCATGCCAGTAGGCGCGCGGACGAAAGTAAACCCACTGGTGATACCATTCG
CGAGCCTCCGGATGACGACCGTAGTGATGAATCTCTCCTGGCGGGAACAGCAAAATATCACCCGGTCGGC
AAACAAATTCTCGTCCCTGATTTTTCACCACCCCCTGACCGCGAATGGTGAGATTGAGAATATAACCTTT
CATTCCCAGCGGTCGGTCGATAAAAAAATCGAGATAACCGTTGGCCTCAATCGGCGTTAAACCCGCCACC
AGATGGGCATTAAACGAGTATCCCGGCAGCAGGGGATCATTTTGCGCTTCAGCCATACTTTTCATACTCC
CGCCATTCAGAGAAGAAACCAATTGTCCATATTGCATCAGACATTGCCGTCACTGCGTCTTT
